Addgene plasmid #49420: JpExpress404 PTEN
Purpose: Bacterial Expression Vector
Depositing lab: Ramon Parsons. Depositing organization: Icahn School of Medicine at Mount Sinai. Publication: A secreted PTEN phosphatase that enters cells to alter signaling and survival. Hopkins BD, Fine B, Steinbach N, Dendy M, Rapp Z, Shaw J, Pappas K, Yu JS, Hodakoski C, Mense S, Klein J, Pegno S, Sulis ML, Goldstein H, Amendolara B, Lei L, Maurer M, Bruce J, Canoll P, Hibshoosh H, Parsons R. Science. 2013 Jul 26;341(6144):399-402. doi: 10.1126/science.1234907. Epub 2013 Jun 6. PubMed 23744781.
Backbone
  Vector backbone: JpExpress404
  Backbone manufacturer: DNA2.0
  Backbone size w/o insert (bp): 3968
  Total vector size (bp): 5335
  Vector type: Bacterial Expression
Growth in bacteria
  Bacterial resistance: Ampicillin, 100 μg/mL
  Growth temperature: 37°C
  Growth strain: Top10
  Copy number: High Copy
Gene/Insert
  Gene/Insert name: PTEN
  Entrez Gene: PTEN (a.k.a. 10q23del, BZS, CWS1, DEC, GLM2, MHAM, MMAC1, PTEN1, PTENbeta, TEP1)
  Promoter: T7
  Cloning method: Unknown
  Sequencing primers: 5′ Universal T7; 3′ BGH Reverse
Terms and licenses: Academic/Nonprofit Terms; Industry Terms: Not Available to Industry
How to cite: JpExpress404 PTEN was a gift from Ramon Parsons (Addgene plasmid # 49420 ; http://n2t.net/addgene:49420 ; RRID:Addgene_49420)
