[The description below was written by a language model from this plasmid's Addgene catalogue record and the feature table of its GenBank file.]
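Description:
JpExpress404 PTEN is a bacterial expression plasmid built on the JpExpress404 backbone from DNA2.0, carrying the PTEN gene, which encodes the PTEN tumour-suppressor phosphatase. The catalogue gives a backbone of 3968 bp and a total size of 5335 bp, so the insert region is roughly 1.4 kb. The plasmid is maintained in E. coli at high copy number under ampicillin selection. The record does not name the origin of replication. Expression of the insert is listed as driven by a T7 promoter, which would normally require a host strain supplying T7 RNA polymerase for protein production. The cloning method is recorded as unknown, and the species of the PTEN sequence is not explicitly stated beyond the linked gene entry.

The available sequence record is only a partial read of 817 bp, not the full plasmid, and it annotates just two features: a V5 epitope tag and a 6xHis affinity tag, both on the complementary strand of that read. Their adjacent arrangement, V5 followed by 6xHis in the coding direction, suggests a tandem tag cassette. Such a cassette would allow immunodetection through V5 and nickel-affinity purification through the histidine tag. The partial record does not annotate the PTEN coding sequence, however, so it cannot confirm that the tags are fused in frame to PTEN or at which terminus they sit. The promoter, resistance gene and origin are likewise not covered by the annotation.

The construct is described simply as a bacterial expression vector. It was deposited in connection with work on a secreted, cell-entering form of PTEN that alters signalling and survival, which fits a use in producing recombinant PTEN protein in bacteria.
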