LOCUS       Exported 817 bp ds-DNA linear SYN 24-MAY-2021
DEFINITION  Bacterial Expression Vector .
ACCESSION   .
VERSION     .
KEYWORDS    JpExpress404 PTEN
SOURCE      synthetic DNA construct
  ORGANISM  synthetic DNA construct
REFERENCE   1 (bases 1 to 817)
  AUTHORS   Hopkins BD, Fine B, Steinbach N, Dendy M, Rapp Z, Shaw J, Pappas K,
            Yu JS, Hodakoski C, Mense S, Klein J, Pegno S, Sulis ML, Goldstein
            H, Amendolara B, Lei L, Maurer M, Bruce J, Canoll P, Hibshoosh H,
            Parsons R
  TITLE     A secreted PTEN phosphatase that enters cells to alter signaling and
            survival.
  JOURNAL   Science. 2013 Jul 26;341(6144):399-402. doi:
            10.1126/science.1234907. Epub 2013 Jun 6.
  PUBMED    23744781
REFERENCE   2 (bases 1 to 817)
  AUTHORS   .
  TITLE     Direct Submission
  JOURNAL   Exported May 24, 2021 from SnapGene Server 1.1.58
            http://www.snapgene.com
FEATURES             Location/Qualifiers
     source          1..817
                     /organism="synthetic DNA construct"
                     /mol_type="other DNA"
     CDS             complement(23..40)
                     /codon_start=1
                     /product="6xHis affinity tag"
                     /label=6xHis
                     /translation="HHHHHH"
     CDS             complement(50..91)
                     /codon_start=1
                     /product="epitope tag from simian virus 5"
                     /label=V5 tag
                     /translation="GKPIPNPLLGLDST"
ORIGIN
        1 gtcgcccttg gggctcgagt tagtggtgat ggtggtggtg acccgtgcgc gtgctatcca
       61 gacccagcag cggattcgga atcggcttac cctcgaagcg agggccttcc aagctgctac
      121 ggccaccaga atgctgaata tccgcgctgt tgcctttcac cttggtaatc tgcgtatgtt
      181 gatcttcgtc aaacggttca ttttcaggat cgctgtcggt cgtgtcgctg taacgatagt
      241 ggtccggctc attgtcgctg acgtccgggg tcacgctggt agagctagac gcctccggat
      301 tgctcggttc ctccacagtt ttggtaaagt acagcttaac tttgaaattc gggctgaaat
      361 agcgattcgc tttatctttg ttcgctttgt ccaggtcgtt tttcgtcagg gtcaagacca
      421 gatattcttt gtcattatcc gcacgttcga tgctgcaaat gctatcgatt tcttgatcgc
      481 acaggctacc gttctcaact ttctcgctag tctcctccgg acccggaata aagaaagtgt
      541 tgacccaaaa atggaacatc ttatctttct tcaacatctt gttttgttta tggaagaact
      601 ccaccttgat gtcaccacaa accggcagcg gctgcgggaa ttcgaaatac ataaacttat
      661 cttcgcgacg ggtcggaccg ctattagagc tgtagatctt caccttcagc tgacaaacga
      721 cgaactgcgg attacaggta ccgccgctga acatcggaat cgtttcaaac atcatcttgt
      781 gaaacaacag ggcgacagga cgataatcca ggtggtt
//
