>Addgene plasmid #49420 | JpExpress404 PTEN | depositor partial sequence | sequence record 83957 | JpExpress404 PTEN sequence 1367 bps
AGGAGGTAAAACATATGACCGCGATTATCAAAGAGATCGTGTCCCGTAACAAGCGCCGTTATCAAGAAGA
TGGCTTTGACCTGGACCTGACCTACATCTACCCGAACATTATCGCGATGGGTTTTCCAGCCGAGCGCCTG
GAGGGCGTCTACCGTAATAACATCGATGATGTGGTTCGTTTTCTGGACAGCAAACATAAGAACCATTACA
AGATCTATAATCTGTGCGCCGAGCGTCATTATGACACCGCGAAATTCAATTGCCGTGTTGCGCAGTACCC
GTTCGAGGACCACAATCCGCCGCAACTGGAACTGATTAAACCGTTCTGCGAGGACCTGGATCAGTGGCTG
TCCGAGGACGACAACCACGTGGCCGCGATTCACTGTAAGGCCGGCAAAGGTCGTACCGGCGTCATGATCT
GCGCGTACCTGCTGCACCGCGGTAAGTTTCTGAAGGCGCAAGAAGCGCTGGACTTTTACGGCGAGGTGCG
TACCCGCGACAAAAAGGGTGTCACCATCCCGAGCCAACGCCGCTATGTTTACTACTACAGCTATTTGCTG
AAAAACCACCTGGATTATCGTCCTGTCGCCCTGTTGTTTCACAAGATGATGTTTGAAACGATTCCGATGT
TCAGCGGCGGTACCTGTAATCCGCAGTTCGTCGTTTGTCAGCTGAAGGTGAAGATCTACAGCTCTAATAG
CGGTCCGACCCGTCGCGAAGATAAGTTTATGTATTTCGAATTCCCGCAGCCGCTGCCGGTTTGTGGTGAC
ATCAAGGTGGAGTTCTTCCATAAACAAAACAAGATGTTGAAGAAAGATAAGATGTTCCATTTTTGGGTCA
ACACTTTCTTTATTCCGGGTCCGGAGGAGACTAGCGAGAAAGTTGAGAACGGTAGCCTGTGCGATCAAGA
AATCGATAGCATTTGCAGCATCGAACGTGCGGATAATGACAAAGAATATCTGGTCTTGACCCTGACGAAA
AACGACCTGGACAAAGCGAACAAAGATAAAGCGAATCGCTATTTCAGCCCGAATTTCAAAGTTAAGCTGT
ACTTTACCAAAACTGTGGAGGAACCGAGCAATCCGGAGGCGTCTAGCTCTACCAGCGTGACCCCGGACGT
CAGCGACAATGAGCCGGACCACTATCGTTACAGCGACACGACCGACAGCGATCCTGAAAATGAACCGTTT
GACGAAGATCAACATACGCAGATTACCAAGGTGAAAGGCAACAGCGCGGATATTCAGCATTCTGGTGGCC
GTAGCAGCTTGGAAGGCCCTCGCTTCGAGGGTAAGCCGATTCCGAATCCGCTGCTGGGTCTGGATAGCAC
GCGCACGGGTCACCACCACCATCACCACTAACTCGAG
