>Addgene plasmid #49420 | JpExpress404 PTEN | addgene partial sequence | sequence record 93503 | pNI-Rev 5'-CGTTGCTTTTTCGATTGATG-3'
ATTATTTATGATTTTTTGTATATACAATATTTCTAGTTTGTTAAAGAGAATTAAGAAAATAAATCTCGAA
AATAATAAAGGGAAAATCAGTTTTTGATATCAAAATTATACATGTCAACGATAATACAAAATATAATACA
AACTATAAGATGTTATCAGTATTTATTATCATTTAGAATAAATTTTGTGTCGCCCTTAATTGTGAGCGGA
TAACAATTACGAGCTTCATGCACAGTGAAATCATGAAAAATTTATTTGCTTTGTGAGCGGATAACAATTA
TAATATGTGGAATTGTGAGCGCTCACAATTCCACAACGGTTTCCCTCTAGAAATAATTTTGTTTAACTTT
TAGGAGGTAAAACATATGACCGCGATTATCAAAGAGATCGTGTCCCGTAACAAGCGCCGTTATCAAGAAG
ATGGCTTTGACCTGGACCTGACCTACATCTACCCGAACATTATCGCGATGGGTTTTCCAGCCGAGCGCCT
GGAGGGCGTCTACCGTAATAACATCGATGATGTGGTTCGTTTTCTGGACAGCAAACATAAGAACCATTAC
AAGATCTATAATCTGTGCGCCGAGCGTCATTATGACACCGCGAAATTCAATTGCCGTGTTGCGCAGTACC
CGTTCGAGGACCACAATCCGCCGCAACTGGAACTGATTAAACCGTTCTGCGAGGACCTGGATCAGTGGCT
GTCCGAGGACGACAACCACGTGGCCGCGATTCACTGTAAGGCCGGCAAAGGTCGTACCGGCGTCATGATC
TGCGCGTACCTGCTGCACCGCGGTAAGTTTCTGAAGGCGCAAGAAGCGCTGGACTT
